>Addgene plasmid #128850 | pJ211_WT_hi | addgene full sequence | sequence record 271726 | Addgene NGS Result
GCTGTTTTTGAAAAAAATTCTAAAGGTTGTTTTACGACAGACGATAACAGGGTTGACGGCGATTGAGCCG
ACGGGTGGAAACCCAATACGTAATCAACGACTTGCAATATAGGATAACGAACCATGGCACAAGTCATTAA
TACCAACAGCCTCTCGCTGATCACTCAAAATAATATCAACAAGAACCAGTCTGCGCTGTCGAGTTCTATC
GAGCGTCTGTCTTCTGGCTTGCGTATTAACAGCGCGAAGGATGACGCAGCGGGTCAGGCGATTGCTAACC
GTTTCACCTCTAACATTAAAGGCCTGACTCAGGCGGCCCGTAACGCCAACGACGGTATCTCCGTTGCGCA
GACCACCGAAGGCGCGCTGTCCGAAATCAACAACAACTTACAGCGTGTGCGTGAACTGACGGTACAGGCC
ACTACCGGTACTAACTCTGAGTCTGATCTGTCTTCTATCCAGGACGAAATTAAATCCCGTCTGGATGAAA
TTGACCGCGTATCTGGTCAGACCCAGTTCAACGGCGTGAACGTGCTGGCAAAAAATGGCTCCATGAAAAT
CCAGGTTGGCGCAAATGATAACCAGACTATCACTATCGATCTGAAGCAGATTGATGCTAAAACTCTTGGC
CTTGATGGTTTTAGCGTTAAAAATAACGATACAGTTACCACTAGTGCTCCAGTAACTGCTTTTGGTGCTA
CCACCACAAACAATATTAAACTTACTGGAATTACCCTTTCTACGGAAGCAGCCACTGATACTGGCGGAAC
TAACCCAGCTTCAATTGAGGGTGTTTATACTGATAATGGTAATGATTACTATGCGAAAATCACCGGTGGT
GATAACGATGGGAAGTATTACGCAGTAACAGTTGCTAATGATGGTACAGTGACAATGGCGACTGGAGCAA
CGGCAAATGCAACTGTAACTGATGCAAATACTACTAAAGCTACAACTATCACTTCAGGCGGTACACCTGT
TCAGATTGATAATACTGCAGGTTCCGCAACTGCCAACCTTGGTGCTGTTAGCTTAGTAAAACTGCAGGAT
TCCAAGGGTAATGATACCGATACATATGCGCTTAAAGATACAAATGGCAATCTTTACGCTGCGGATGTGA
ATGAAACTACTGGTGCTGTTTCTGTTAAAACTATTACCTATACTGACTCTTCCGGTGCCGCCAGTTCTCC
AACCGCGGTCAAACTGGGCGGAGATGATGGCAAAACAGAAGTGGTCGATATTGATGGTAAAACATACGAT
TCTGCCGATTTAAATGGCGGTAATCTGCAAACAGGTTTGACTGCTGGTGGTGAGGCTCTGACTGCTGTTG
CAAATGGTAAAACCACGGATCCGCTGAAAGCGCTGGACGATGCTATCGCATCTGTAGACAAATTCCGTTC
TTCCCTCGGTGCGGTGCAAAACCGTCTGGATTCCGCGGTTACCAACCTGAACAACACCACTACCAACCTG
TCTGAAGCGCAGTCCCGTATTCAGGACGCCGACTATGCGACCGAAGTGTCCAATATGTCGAAAGCGCAGA
TCATCCAGCAGGCCGGTAACTCCGTGTTGGCAAAAGCTAACCAGGTACCGCAGCAGGTTCTGTCTCTGCT
GCAGGGTTAAGAATTCTGATCACACTGGCTACCTTTGGGTGGCCTTTTTTTATCGTCAAAAGGGCGACAC
AAAAGGTATTCTAAATGCATAATAAATACTGATAACATCTTATAGTTTGTATTATATTTTGTATTATCGT
TGACATGTATAATTTTGATATCAAAAACTGATTTTCCCTTTATTATTTTCGAGATTTATTTTCTTAATTC
TCTTTAACAAACTAGAAATATTGTATATACAAAAAATCATAAATAATAGATGAATAGTTTAATTATAGGT
GTTCATCAATCGAAAAAGCAACGTATCTTATTTAAAGTGCGTTGCTTTTTTCTCATTTATAAGGTTAAAT
AATTCTCATATATCAAGCAAAGTGACAGGCGCCCTTAAATATTCTGACAAATGCTCTTTCCCTAAACTCC
CCCCATAAAAAAACCCGCCGAAGCGGGTTTTTACGTTATTTGCGGATTAACGATTACTCGTTATCAGAAC
CGCCCAGGATGCCTGGCAGTTCCCTACTCTCGCCGCTGCGCTCGGTCGTTCGGCTGCGGGACCTCAGYGC
TAGCTTTCCATAGGCTCCGCCCCCCTGACGAGCATCACAAAAATCGACGCTCAAGTCAGAGGTGGCGAAA
CCCGACAGGACTATAAAGATACCAGGCGTTTCCCCCTGGAAGCTCCCTCGTGCGCTCTCCTGTTCCGACC
CTGCCGCTTACCGGATACCTGTCCGCCTTTCTCCCTTCGGGAAGCGTGGCGCTTTCTCATAGCTCACGCT
GTAGGTATCTCAGTTCGGTGTAGGTCGTTCGCTCCAAGCTGGGCTGTGTGCACGAACCCCCCGTTCAGCC
CGACCGCTGCGCCTTATCCGGTAACTATCGTCTTGAGTCCAACCCGGTAAGACACGACTTATCGCCACTG
GCAGCAGCCACTGGTAACAGGATTAGCAGAGCGAGGTATGTAGGCGGTGCTACAGAGTTCTTGAAGTGGT
GGCCTAACTACGGCTACACTAGAAGAACAGTATTTGGTATCTGCGCTCTGCTGAAGCCAGTTACCTTCGG
AAAAAGAGTTGGTAGCTCTTGATCCGGCAAACAAACCACCGCTGGTAGCGGTGGTTTTTTTGTTTGCAAG
CAGCAGATTACGCGCAGAAAAAAAGGATCTCAAGCTTTTAGAAAAACTCATCGAGCATCAAATGAAATTG
CAATTTATTCATATCAGGATTATCAATACCATATTTTTGAAAAAGCCGTTTCTGTAATGAAGGAGAAAAC
TCACCGAGGCAGTTCCATAGGATGGCAAGATCCTGGTATCGGTCTGCGATTCCGACTCGTCCAACATCAA
TACAACCTATTAATTTCCCCTCGTCAAAAATAAGGTTATCAAGTGAGAAATCACCATGAGTGACGACTGA
ATCCGGTGAGAATGGCAAAAGTTTATGCATTTCTTTCCAGACTTGTTCAACAGGCCAGCCATTACGCTCG
TCATCAAAATCACTCGCATCAACCAAACCGTTATTCATTCGTGATTGCGCCTGAGCGAGGCGAAATACGC
GATCGCTGTTAAAAGGACAATTACAAACAGGAATCGAGTGCAACCGGCGCAGGAACACTGCCAGCGCATC
AACAATATTTTCACCTGAATCAGGATATTCTTCTAATACCTGGAACGCTGTTTTTCCGGGGATCGCAGTG
GTGAGTAACCATGCATCATCAGGAGTACGGATAAAATGCTTGATGGTCGGAAGTGGCATAAATTCCGTCA
GCCAGTTTAGTCTGACCATCTCATCTGTAACATCATTGGCAACGCTACCTTTGCCATGTTTCAGAAACAA
CTCTGGCGCATCGGGCTTCCCATACAAGCGATAGATTGTCGCACCTGATTGCCCGACATTATCGCGAGCC
CATTTATACCCATATAAATCAGCATCCATGTTGGAATTTAATCGCGGCCTCGACGTTTCCCGTTGAATAT
GGCTCATATTCTTCCTTTTTCAATATTATTGAAGCATTTATCAGGGTTATTGTCTCATGAGCGGATACAT
ATTTGAATGTATTTAGAAAAATAAACAAATAGGGGTCAGTGTTACAACCAATTAACCAATTCTGAACATT
ATCGCGAGCCCATTTATACCTGAATATGGCTCATAACACCCCTTGTTTGCCTGGCGGCAGTAGCGCGGTG
GTCCCACCTGACCCCATGCCGAACTCAGAAGTGAAACGCCGTAGCGCCGATGGTAGTGTGGGGACTCCCC
ATGCGAGAGTAGGGAACTGCCAGGCATCAAATAAAACGAAAGGCTCAGTCGAAAGACTGGGCCTTTCGCC
CGGGCTAATTAGGGGGTGTCGCCCTTCGCTGAAGTCGACGTAAAACGAATACCGGGGTTATCGGTCTGAA
TTGCGCAAAGTTTACGTTTAATTGTTTTTTTTAATAGCGGGAATAAGGGGCAGAGAAAAGAGTATTTCGG
CGACTAACAAAAAATG
Features (pLannotate 1.2.2; 7 found; start..end, strand, type, name):
    124..1617    +  CDS            fliC: FLIC_ECOLI - Also known as flaF, hag. Experimental evidence at protein level: Swiss-Prot protein existence level 1. Flagellin is the subunit protein which polymerizes to form the filaments of bacterial flagella. From Escherichia coli (strain K12).
   2175..2763    -  rep_origin     ori: high-copy-number ColE1/pMB1/pBR322/pUC origin of replication
   2768..3577    -  CDS            KanR: aminoglycoside phosphotransferase; aph(3')-Ia; confers resistance to kanamycin in bacteria or G418 (Geneticin®) in eukaryotes
   3580..3676    -  promoter       AmpR promoter (fragment): bla
   3706..3730    -  CDS            KanR (fragment): aminoglycoside phosphotransferase; aph(3')-Ia; confers resistance to kanamycin in bacteria or G418 (Geneticin®) in eukaryotes
   3759..3874    +  ncRNA          5S rRNA: Accession: RF00001 - 5S ribosomal RNA
   3878..3918    +  terminator     rrnB T1 terminator (fragment): transcription terminator T1 from the E. coli rrnB gene
