[The description below was written by a language model from this plasmid's Addgene catalogue record and pLannotate feature annotations shown in this document.]
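Description:
pJ211_WT_hi is a small bacterial expression plasmid (about 4.1 kb in the sequenced record) built on the commercial pJ211 backbone and designed to express Escherichia coli flagellin at high gene dosage. It replicates from a high-copy ColE1/pMB1/pUC-type origin and is selected with kanamycin through an aph(3')-Ia aminoglycoside phosphotransferase gene, which the annotation places immediately downstream of a fragment of the bla (AmpR) promoter that presumably drives it. A short additional KanR fragment, a 5S rRNA segment and a partial rrnB T1 terminator lie beyond the resistance cassette. These are typical backbone elements that insulate the cloning region from read-through transcription.

The payload is fliC (also known as hag or flaF) from E. coli K-12, encoding the flagellin subunit that polymerises to form the flagellar filament. According to the catalogue entry, the gene is expressed from its natural promoter rather than an inducible one. The feature table does not annotate this promoter, but roughly 120 bp of unannotated sequence precede the coding region and would be the expected location of the native upstream regulatory sequence. No tags or reporters are recorded.

The "WT_hi" name matches the stated design of a wild-type promoter on a high-copy plasmid. The associated work examined how promoter choice, copy number and induction strength affect restoration of wild-type motility in flagellin-knockout E. coli. The plasmid is therefore suited to complementing fliC deletion strains and to studying how flagellin expression level influences filament assembly and swimming behaviour.
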