Addgene plasmid #128850: pJ211_WT_hi
Purpose: High copy number plasmid for expression of E. coli flagellin from its natural promoter
Depositing lab: Mark Pallen. Depositing organization: Quadram Institute Bioscience. Publication: Restoration of wild-type motility to flagellin-knockout Escherichia coli by varying promoter, copy number and induction strength in plasmid-based expression of flagellin. Thomson NM, Pallen MJ. Curr Res Biotechnol. 2020 Nov;2:45-52. doi: 10.1016/j.crbiot.2020.03.001. PubMed 33381753.
Backbone
  Vector backbone: pJ211
  Backbone manufacturer: ATUM
  Backbone size w/o insert (bp): 2500
  Vector type: Bacterial Expression
Growth in bacteria
  Bacterial resistance: Kanamycin, 50 μg/mL
  Growth temperature: 37°C
  Growth strain: DH5alpha
  Copy number: High Copy
Gene/Insert
  Gene/Insert name: Flagellin
  Species: E. coli
  Insert size (bp): 1497
Terms and licenses: Academic/Nonprofit Terms; Industry Terms: Not Available to Industry
How to cite: pJ211_WT_hi was a gift from Mark Pallen (Addgene plasmid # 128850 ; http://n2t.net/addgene:128850 ; RRID:Addgene_128850)
